Addgene plasmid #180625: pCA528 SNX15 MIT residues 263-342
Purpose: Bacterial expression for SNX15 MIT residues 263-342. Has N-terminal HIS-SUMO tag. Internal ID:WISP21-14
Depositing lab: Wesley Sundquist. Depositing organization: University of Utah. Publication: Comprehensive analysis of the human ESCRT-III-MIT domain interactome reveals new cofactors for cytokinetic abscission. Wenzel DM, Mackay DR, Skalicky JJ, Paine EL, Miller MS, Ullman KS, Sundquist WI. Elife. 2022 Sep 15;11:e77779. doi: 10.7554/eLife.77779. PubMed 36107470.
Backbone
  Vector backbone: pCA528
  Vector type: Bacterial Expression
Growth in bacteria
  Bacterial resistance: Kanamycin, 50 μg/mL
  Growth temperature: 37°C
  Growth strain: DH5alpha
  Copy number: Unknown
Gene/Insert
  Gene/Insert name: SNX15
  Species: H. sapiens (human)
  Mutation: Residues 263-342
  Entrez Gene: SNX15 (a.k.a. HSAF001435)
  Promoter: T7
  Tag / fusion protein: HIS-SUMO (N terminal on backbone)
  Cloning method: Unknown
  Sequencing primers: 5′ T7 for; 3′ T7 term
Terms and licenses: Academic/Nonprofit Terms; Industry Terms: Not Available to Industry
Depositor comments: Read the preprint on bioRxiv: https://www.biorxiv.org/content/10.1101/2022.02.09.477148v1
How to cite: pCA528 SNX15 MIT residues 263-342 was a gift from Wesley Sundquist (Addgene plasmid # 180625 ; http://n2t.net/addgene:180625 ; RRID:Addgene_180625)
