[The description below was written by a language model from this plasmid's Addgene catalogue record and pLannotate feature annotations shown in this document.]
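Description:
pCA528 SNX15 MIT residues 263-342 is a 5.8 kb bacterial expression plasmid built on the pCA528 backbone, a pET-style T7 vector, for producing the MIT domain of human sorting nexin 15 (SNX15) in E. coli. It is selected with kanamycin through an aminoglycoside phosphotransferase (KanR) gene and replicates from a ColE1/pBR322-type origin. The bom region and rop gene are also present, and rop normally holds such plasmids at a lower copy number, although the catalogue lists copy number as unknown. An f1 phage origin is also annotated, along with remnants of the tetracycline resistance gene that appear to be non-functional backbone leftovers.

The expression cassette consists of a T7 promoter followed directly by a lac operator and the T7 gene 10 ribosome binding site, with a plasmid-borne lacI gene supplying repressor. Transcription therefore depends on T7 RNA polymerase in the host and is induced with IPTG or lactose. The open reading frame encodes an N-terminal His-SUMO tag (yeast SMT3) fused to SNX15 residues 263-342. The His portion allows metal-affinity purification, while SUMO typically aids solubility and can be removed by a SUMO-specific protease. The N-terminal His tag is stated in the catalogue but was not picked up by the automated annotation. The short His and T7 gene 10B-derived fragments annotated downstream of the insert, before the T7 terminator, are probably vector remnants, though the record does not say whether they are translated. The plasmid was deposited with a study mapping interactions between human ESCRT-III proteins and MIT domains, which suggests use in making recombinant SNX15 MIT domain for binding or structural experiments.
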