Features (pLannotate 1.2.2; 20 found; start..end, strand, type, name):
     12..440     +  rep_origin     f1 ori (sequence partly withheld): f1 bacteriophage origin of replication; arrow indicates direction of (+) strand synthesis
    493..550     +  promoter       AmpR promoter (fragment): bla
    559..1374    -  CDS            KanR: aminoglycoside phosphotransferase; aph(3')-Ia; confers resistance to kanamycin in bacteria or G418 (Geneticin®) in eukaryotes
   1496..2084    +  rep_origin     ori: high-copy-number ColE1/pMB1/pBR322/pUC origin of replication
   2270..2409    -  misc_feature   bom: basis of mobility region from pBR322
   2511..2702    -  CDS            rop: Rop protein, which maintains plasmids at low copy number; rop
   2719..3099    +  CDS            YPB1_ECOLX: Protein predicted: Swiss-Prot protein existence level 4. From Escherichia coli.
   3171..3462    -  CDS            TcR (fragment): tetracycline efflux protein; tet; confers resistance to tetracycline
   3477..3498    -  protein_bind   CAP binding site: CAP binding activates transcription in the presence of cAMP. E. coli catabolite activator protein
   3511..4593    -  CDS            lacI: lac repressor; lacI; The lac repressor binds to the lac operator to inhibit transcription in E. coli. This inhibition can be relieved by adding lactose or isopropyl-β-D-thiogalactopyranoside (IPTG).
   4594..4671    -  promoter       lacI promoter: lacI
   4679..4958    -  CDS            TcR (fragment): tetracycline efflux protein; tet; confers resistance to tetracycline
   4980..4998    +  promoter       T7 promoter: promoter for bacteriophage T7 RNA polymerase
   4999..5023    +  protein_bind   lac operator: The lac repressor binds to the lac operator to inhibit transcription in E. coli. This inhibition can be relieved by adding lactose or isopropyl-β-D-thiogalactopyranoside (IPTG). lac repressor encoded by lacI
   5038..5060    +  RBS            RBS: efficient ribosome binding site from bacteriophage T7 gene 10 (Olins and Rangwala, 1989)
   5095..5384    +  CDS            SUMO (fragment): cleavable ubiquitin-like protein tag; S. cerevisiae SMT3 (truncated)
   5380..5619    +  CDS            SNX15 (fragment): SNX15_HUMAN - Experimental evidence at protein level: Swiss-Prot protein existence level 1. May be involved in several stages of intracellular trafficking. Overexpression of SNX15 disrupts the normal trafficking of proteins from the plasma membrane to recycling endosomes or the TGN. From Homo sapiens (Human).
   5669..5686    +  CDS            9xHis (fragment): 9xHis affinity tag
   5696..5745    +  CDS            SET1 (fragment): solubility-enhancement tag derived from T7 phage gene 10B
   5753..5800    +  terminator     T7 terminator: transcription terminator for bacteriophage T7 RNA polymerase
>Addgene plasmid #180625 | pCA528 SNX15 MIT residues 263-342 | addgene full sequence | sequence record 358635 | Addgene NGS Result
TGGCGAATGGG
[124 nt withheld, positions 12-135]
C
[91 nt withheld, positions 137-227]
A
[49 nt withheld, positions 229-277]
CCTTTGACGTTGGAGTCCACGTTCTTT
[37 nt withheld, positions 305-341]
ACCCTATCTCGGTCTATTCTTTTGATTTATAAGGGATTTTGCCGATTTCGGCCTATTGGTTAAAAAATGA
GCTGATTTAACAAAAATTTAACGCGAATTTTAACAAAATATTAACGCTTACAATTTAGGTGGCACTTTTC
GGGGAAATGTGCGCGGAACCCCTATTTGTTTATTTTTCTAAATACATTCAAATATGTATCCGCTCATGAA
TTAATTCTTAGAAAAACTCATCGAGCATCAAATGAAACTGCAATTTATTCATATCAGGATTATCAATACC
ATATTTTTGAAAAAGCCGTTTCTGTAATGAAGGAGAAAACTCACCGAGGCAGTTCCATAGGATGGCAAGA
TCCTGGTATCGGTCTGCGATTCCGACTCGTCCAACATCAATACAACCTATTAATTTCCCCTCGTCAAAAA
TAAGGTTATCAAGTGAGAAATCACCATGAGTGACGACTGAATCCGGTGAGAATGGCAAAAGTTTATGCAT
TTCTTTCCAGACTTGTTCAACAGGCCAGCCATTACGCTCGTCATCAAAATCACTCGCATCAACCAAACCG
TTATTCATTCGTGATTGCGCCTGAGCGAGACGAAATACGCGATCGCTGTTAAAAGGACAATTACAAACAG
GAATCGAATGCAACCGGCGCAGGAACACTGCCAGCGCATCAACAATATTTTCACCTGAATCAGGATATTC
TTCTAATACCTGGAATGCTGTTTTCCCGGGGATCGCAGTGGTGAGTAACCATGCATCATCAGGAGTACGG
ATAAAATGCTTGATGGTCGGAAGAGGCATAAATTCCGTCAGCCAGTTTAGTCTGACCATCTCATCTGTAA
CATCATTGGCAACGCTACCTTTGCCATGTTTCAGAAACAACTCTGGCGCATCGGGCTTCCCATACAATCG
ATAGATTGTCGCACCTGATTGCCCGACATTATCGCGAGCCCATTTATACCCATATAAATCAGCATCCATG
TTGGAATTTAATCGCGGCCTAGAGCAAGACGTTTCCCGTTGAATATGGCTCATAACACCCCTTGTATTAC
TGTTTATGTAAGCAGACAGTTTTATTGTTCATGACCAAAATCCCTTAACGTGAGTTTTCGTTCCACTGAG
CGTCAGACCCCGTAGAAAAGATCAAAGGATCTTCTTGAGATCCTTTTTTTCTGCGCGTAATCTGCTGCTT
GCAAACAAAAAAACCACCGCTACCAGCGGTGGTTTGTTTGCCGGATCAAGAGCTACCAACTCTTTTTCCG
AAGGTAACTGGCTTCAGCAGAGCGCAGATACCAAATACTGTCCTTCTAGTGTAGCCGTAGTTAGGCCACC
ACTTCAAGAACTCTGTAGCACCGCCTACATACCTCGCTCTGCTAATCCTGTTACCAGTGGCTGCTGCCAG
TGGCGATAAGTCGTGTCTTACCGGGTTGGACTCAAGACGATAGTTACCGGATAAGGCGCAGCGGTCGGGC
TGAACGGGGGGTTCGTGCACACAGCCCAGCTTGGAGCGAACGACCTACACCGAACTGAGATACCTACAGC
GTGAGCTATGAGAAAGCGCCACGCTTCCCGAAGGGAGAAAGGCGGACAGGTATCCGGTAAGCGGCAGGGT
CGGAACAGGAGAGCGCACGAGGGAGCTTCCAGGGGGAAACGCCTGGTATCTTTATAGTCCTGTCGGGTTT
CGCCACCTCTGACTTGAGCGTCGATTTTTGTGATGCTCGTCAGGGGGGCGGAGCCTATGGAAAAACGCCA
GCAACGCGGCCTTTTTACGGTTCCTGGCCTTTTGCTGGCCTTTTGCTCACATGTTCTTTCCTGCGTTATC
CCCTGATTCTGTGGATAACCGTATTACCGCCTTTGAGTGAGCTGATACCGCTCGCCGCAGCCGAACGACC
GAGCGCAGCGAGTCAGTGAGCGAGGAAGCGGAAGAGCGCCTGATGCGGTATTTTCTCCTTACGCATCTGT
GCGGTATTTCACACCGCAATGGTGCACTCTCAGTACAATCTGCTCTGATGCCGCATAGTTAAGCCAGTAT
ACACTCCGCTATCGCTACGTGACTGGGTCATGGCTGCGCCCCGACACCCGCCAACACCCGCTGACGCGCC
CTGACGGGCTTGTCTGCTCCCGGCATCCGCTTACAGACAAGCTGTGACCGTCTCCGGGAGCTGCATGTGT
CAGAGGTTTTCACCGTCATCACCGAAACGCGCGAGGCAGCTGCGGTAAAGCTCATCAGCGTGGTCGTGAA
GCGATTCACAGATGTCTGCCTGTTCATCCGCGTCCAGCTCGTTGAGTTTCTCCAGAAGCGTTAATGTCTG
GCTTCTGATAAAGCGGGCCATGTTAAGGGCGGTTTTTTCCTGTTTGGTCACTGATGCCTCCGTGTAAGGG
GGATTTCTGTTCATGGGGGTAATGATACCGATGAAACGAGAGAGGATGCTCACGATACGGGTTACTGATG
ATGAACATGCCCGGTTACTGGAACGTTGTGAGGGTAAACAACTGGCGGTATTGATGCGGCGGGACCAGAG
AAAAATCACTCAGGGTCAATGCCAGCGCTTCGTTAATACAGATGTAGGTGTTCCACAGGGTAGCCAGCAG
CATCCTGCGATGCAGATCCGGAACATAATGGTGCAGGGCGCTGACTTCCGCGTTTCCAGACTTTACGAAA
CACGGAAACCGAAGACCATTCATGTTGTTGCTCAGGTCGCAGACGTTTTGCAGCAGCAGTCGCTTCACGT
TCGCTCGCGTATCGGTGATTCATTCTGCTAACCAGTAAGGCAACCCCGCCAGCCTAGCCGGGTCCTCAAC
GACAGGAGCACGATCATGCGCACCCGTGGGGCCGCCATGCCGGCGATAATGGCCTGCTTCTCGCCGAAAC
GTTTGGTGGCGGGACCAGTGACGAAGGCTTGAGCGAGGGCGTGCAAGATTCCGAATACCGCAAGCGACAG
GCCGATCATCGTCGCGCTCCAGCGAAAGCGGTCCTCGCCGAAAATGACCCAGAGCGCTGCCGGCACCTGT
CCTACGAGTTGCATGATAAAGAAGACAGTCATAAGTGCGGCGACGATAGTCATGCCCCGCGCCCACCGGA
AGGAGCTGACTGGGTTGAAGGCTCTCAAGGGCATCGGTCGAGATCCCGGTGCCTAATGAGTGAGCTAACT
TACATTAATTGCGTTGCGCTCACTGCCCGCTTTCCAGTCGGGAAACCTGTCGTGCCAGCTGCATTAATGA
ATCGGCCAACGCGCGGGGAGAGGCGGTTTGCGTATTGGGCGCCAGGGTGGTTTTTCTTTTCACCAGTGAG
ACGGGCAACAGCTGATTGCCCTTCACCGCCTGGCCCTGAGAGAGTTGCAGCAAGCGGTCCACGCTGGTTT
GCCCCAGCAGGCGAAAATCCTGTTTGATGGTGGTTAACGGCGGGATATAACATGAGCTGTCTTCGGTATC
GTCGTATCCCACTACCGAGATATCCGCACCAACGCGCAGCCCGGACTCGGTAATGGCGCGCATTGCGCCC
AGCGCCATCTGATCGTTGGCAACCAGCATCGCAGTGGGAACGATGCCCTCATTCAGCATTTGCATGGTTT
GTTGAAAACCGGACATGGCACTCCAGTCGCCTTCCCGTTCCGCTATCGGCTGAATTTGATTGCGAGTGAG
ATATTTATGCCAGCCAGCCAGACGCAGACGCGCCGAGACAGAACTTAATGGGCCCGCTAACAGCGCGATT
TGCTGGTGACCCAATGCGACCAGATGCTCCACGCCCAGTCGCGTACCGTCTTCATGGGAGAAAATAATAC
TGTTGATGGGTGTCTGGTCAGAGACATCAAGAAATAACGCCGGAACATTAGTGCAGGCAGCTTCCACAGC
AATGGCATCCTGGTCATCCAGCGGATAGTTAATGATCAGCCCACTGACGCGTTGCGCGAGAAGATTGTGC
ACCGCCGCTTTACAGGCTTCGACGCCGCTTCGTTCTACCATCGACACCACCACGCTGGCACCCAGTTGAT
CGGCGCGAGATTTAATCGCCGCGACAATTTGCGACGGCGCGTGCAGGGCCAGACTGGAGGTGGCAACGCC
AATCAGCAACGACTGTTTGCCCGCCAGTTGTTGTGCCACGCGGTTGGGAATGTAATTCAGCTCCGCCATC
GCCGCTTCCACTTTTTCCCGCGTTTTCGCAGAAACGTGGCTGGCCTGGTTCACCACGCGGGAAACTGTCT
GATAAGAGACACCGGCATACTCTGCGACATCGTATAACGTTACTGGTTTCACATTCACCACCCTGAATTG
ACTCTCTTCCGGGCGCTATCATGCCATACCGCGAAAGGTTTTGCGCCATTCGATGGTGTCCGGGATCTCG
ACGCTCTCCCTTATGCGACTCCTGCATTAGGAAGCAGCCCAGTAGTAGGTTGAGGCCGTTGAGCACCGCC
GCCGCAAGGAATGGTGCATGCAAGGAGATGGCGCCCAACAGTCCCCCGGCCACGGGGCCTGCCACCATAC
CCACGCCGAAACAAGCGCTCATGAGCCCGAAGTGGCGAGCCCGATCTTCCCCATCGGTGATGTCGGCGAT
ATAGGCGCCAGCAACCGCACCTGTGGCGCCGGTGATGCCGGCCACGATGCGTCCGGCGTAGAGGATCGAG
ATCTCGATCCCGCGAAATTAATACGACTCACTATAGGGGAATTGTGAGCGGATAACAATTCCCCTCTAGA
AATAATTTTGTTTAACTTTAAGAAGGAGATATACATATGGGTCATCACCATCATCACCATGGTTCGGACT
CAGAAGTCAATCAAGAAGCTAAGCCAGAGGTCAAGCCAGAAGTCAAGCCTGAGACTCACATCAATTTAAA
GGTGTCCGATGGATCTTCAGAGATCTTCTTCAAGATCAAAAAGACCACTCCTTTAAGAAGGCTGATGGAA
GCGTTCGCTAAAAGACAGGGTAAGGAAATGGACTCCTTAAGATTCTTGTACGACGGTATTAGAATTCAAG
CTGATCAGACCCCTGAAGATTTGGACATGGAGGATAACGATATTATTGAGGCTCACAGAGAACAGATTGG
TGGGACCCCTGCCTACCTAAGCCAGGCCACAGAGCTCATCACCCAGGCCCTGCGGGATGAGAAGGCAGGC
GCTTACGCTGCTGCACTCCAGGGCTATCGAGACGGCGTGCACGTCTTGCTTCAGGGAGTCCCCAGTGACC
CGTTGCCTGCCCGCCAGGAAGGTGTGAAGAAGAAGGCAGCTGAGTACCTGAAGCGGGCAGAGGAGATCCT
GCGCCTGCACCTGTCTCAACTCCCACCCTGAGGATCCGAATTCGAGCTCCGTCGACAAGCTTGCGGCCGC
ACTCGAGCACCACCACCACCACCACTGAGATCCGGCTGCTAACAAAGCCCGAAAGGAAGCTGAGTTGGCT
GCTGCCACCGCTGAGCAATAACTAGCATAACCCCTTGGGGCCTCTAAACGGGTCTTGAGGGGTTTTTTGC
TGAAAGGAGGAACTATATCCGGAT
